>Addgene plasmid #195728 | pUC57-mini v2-HF24_F14 | addgene full sequence | sequence record 387858 | Addgene NGS Result
CCAATGATGGTCTCGATCAAAAATAATTCGCGTCTGGCCTTCCTGTAGCCAGCTTTCATCAACATTAAAT
GTGAGCGAGTAACAACCCGTCGGATTCTCCGTGGGAACAAACGGCGGATTGACCGTAATGGGATAGGTCA
CGTTGGTGTAGATGGGCGCATCGTAACCGTGCATCTGCCAGTTTGAGGGGACGACGACAGTATCGGCCTC
AGGAAGATCGCACTCCAGCCAGCTTTCCGGCACCGCTTCTGGTGCCGGAAACCAGGCAAAGCGCCATTCG
CCATTCAGGCTGCGCAACTGTTGGGAAGGGCGATCGGTGCGGGCCTCTTCGAGACCATCGGAAAGAACAT
GTGAGCAAAAGGCCAGCAAAAGGCCAGGAACCGTAAAAAGGCCGCGTTGCTGGCGTTTTTCCATAGGCTC
CGCCCCCCTGACGAGCATCACAAAAATCGACGCTCAAGTCAGAGGTGGCGAAACCCGACAGGACTATAAA
GATACCAGGCGTTTCCCCCTGGAAGCTCCCTCGTGCGCTCTCCTGTTCCGACCCTGCCGCTTACCGGATA
CCTGTCCGCCTTTCTCCCTTCGGGAAGCGTGGCGCTTTCTCATAGCTCACGCTGTAGGTATCTCAGTTCG
GTGTAGGTCGTTCGCTCCAAGCTGGGCTGTGTGCACGAACCCCCCGTTCAGCCCGACCGCTGCGCCTTAT
CCGGTAACTATCGTCTTGAGTCCAACCCGGTAAGACACGACTTATCGCCACTGGCAGCAGCCACTGGTAA
CAGGATTAGCAGAGCGAGGTATGTAGGCGGTGCTACAGAGTTCTTGAAGTGGTGGCCTAACTACGGCTAC
ACTAGAAGAACAGTATTTGGTATCTGCGCTCTGCTGAAGCCAGTTACCTTCGGAAAAAGAGTTGGTAGCT
CTTGATCCGGCAAACAAACCACCGCTGGTAGCGGTGGTTTTTTTGTTTGCAAGCAGCAGATTACGCGCAG
AAAAAAAGGATCTCAAGAAGATCCTTTGATCTTTTCTACGGGGTCTGACGCTCAGTGGAACGAAAACTCA
CGTTAAGGGATTTTGGTCATGAGATTATCAAAAAGGATCTTCACCTAGATCCTTTTAAATTAAAAATGAA
GTTTTAAATCAATCTAAAGTATATATGAGTAAACTTGGTCTGACAGTTACCAATGCTTAATCAGTGAGGC
ACCTATCTCAGCGATCTGTCTATTTCGTTCATCCATAGTTGCCTGACTCCCCGTCGTGTAGATAACTACG
ATACGGGAGGGCTTACCATCTGGCCCCAGTGCTGCAATGATACCGCGAGATCCACGCTCACCGGCTCCAG
ATTTATCAGCAATAAACCAGCCAGCCGGAAGGGCCGAGCGCAGAAGTGGTCCTGCAACTTTATCCGCCTC
CATCCAGTCTATTAATTGTTGCCGGGAAGCTAGAGTAAGTAGTTCGCCAGTTAATAGTTTGCGCAACGTT
GTTGCCATTGCTACAGGCATCGTGGTGTCACGCTCGTCGTTTGGTATGGCTTCATTCAGCTCCGGTTCCC
AACGATCAAGGCGAGTTACATGATCCCCCATGTTGTGCAAAAAAGCGGTTAGCTCCTTCGGTCCTCCGAT
CGTTGTCAGAAGTAAGTTGGCCGCAGTGTTATCACTCATGGTTATGGCAGCACTGCATAATTCTCTTACT
GTCATGCCATCCGTAAGATGCTTTTCTGTGACTGGTGAGTACTCAACCAAGTCATTCTGAGAATAGTGTA
TGCGGCGACCGAGTTGCTCTTGCCCGGCGTCAATACGGGATAATACCGCGCCACATAGCAGAACTTTAAA
AGTGCTCATCATTGGAAAACGTTCTTCGGGGCGAAAACTCTCAAGGATCTTACCGCTGTTGAGATCCAGT
TCGATGTAACCCACTCGTGCACCCAACTGATCTTCAGCATCTTTTACTTTCACCAGCGTTTCTGGGTGAG
CAAAAACAGGAAGGCAAAATGCCGCAAAAAAGGGAATAAGGGCGACACGGAAATGTTGAATACTCATACT
CTTCCTTTTTCAATATTATTGAAGCATTTATCAGGGTTATTGTCTCATGAGCGGATACATATTTGAATGT
ATTTAGAAAAATAAACAAATAGGGGTTCCGCGCACATTTCCCCGAAAAGTGCCACCTGACGTC
Features (pLannotate 1.2.2; 4 found; start..end, strand, type, name):
     16..331     -  CDS            lacZ (fragment): β-galactosidase; lacZ
    408..996     -  rep_origin     ori: high-copy-number ColE1/pMB1/pBR322/pUC origin of replication
   1167..2027    -  CDS            AmpR: β-lactamase; bla; confers resistance to ampicillin, carbenicillin, and related antibiotics
   2028..2132    -  promoter       AmpR promoter: bla
