[The description below was written by a language model from this plasmid's Addgene catalogue record and pLannotate feature annotations shown in this document.]
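Description:
pUC57-mini v2-HF24_F14 is a small (about 2.2 kb) synthetic-biology part plasmid built on the pUC57-mini cloning backbone and maintained in E. coli. The annotated backbone is minimal: a high-copy ColE1/pMB1/pUC-type origin of replication and the bla (AmpR) β-lactamase gene with its own promoter, which gives ampicillin selection. No other regulatory or expression elements are annotated, consistent with a plasmid that stores a DNA fragment rather than expressing a product.

The insert is fragment 14 of a set of 24 pieces into which an E. coli lacI/lacZ cassette was divided. In the feature table it appears as a partial lacZ (β-galactosidase) coding segment of roughly 300 bp, so this fragment falls within the lacZ portion of the cassette and does not encode a functional enzyme on its own. According to the record, the 24-fragment split was designed as a high-fidelity Golden Gate assembly. In Golden Gate cloning, Type IIS restriction enzymes release each fragment with a distinct four-base overhang, and ligase joins the pieces in a defined order; a high-fidelity design uses overhangs chosen to minimise mismatched ligation. The record does not state which Type IIS enzyme or which overhangs flank this fragment, and the cloning sites are listed as unknown.

Used together with the other 23 fragment plasmids, the construct serves as one component of a test system for multi-fragment assembly. Rebuilding a lacI/lacZ cassette would be expected to allow correct assemblies to be scored by β-galactosidase activity, although the record does not describe the readout.
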