Addgene plasmid #195728: pUC57-mini v2-HF24_F14
Purpose: This plasmid carries a fragment from a 24-fragment lacI/lacZ cassette split that was designed as a Golden Gate assembly with high fidelity.
Depositing lab: Eric Cantor. Depositing organization: New England Biolabs. Publication: Comprehensive Profiling of Four Base Overhang Ligation Fidelity by T4 DNA Ligase and Application to DNA Assembly. Potapov V, Ong JL, Kucera RB, Langhorst BW, Bilotti K, Pryor JM, Cantor EJ, Canton B, Knight TF, Evans TC Jr, Lohman GJS. ACS Synth Biol. 2018 Nov 16;7(11):2665-2674. doi: 10.1021/acssynbio.8b00333. Epub 2018 Oct 29. PubMed 30335370.
Backbone
  Vector backbone: pUC57-mini
  Vector type: Synthetic Biology
Growth in bacteria
  Bacterial resistance: Ampicillin, 100 μg/mL
  Growth temperature: 37°C
  Growth strain: DH5alpha
  Copy number: High Copy
Gene/Insert
  Gene/Insert name: Fragment#14 of 24 fragment splits in lacI/lacZ cassette
  Species: E.coli
  Cloning method: Restriction Enzyme; 5′ cloning site Unknown (unknown if destroyed)
Terms and licenses: Academic/Nonprofit Terms; Industry Terms: Not Available to Industry
How to cite: pUC57-mini v2-HF24_F14 was a gift from Eric Cantor (Addgene plasmid # 195728 ; http://n2t.net/addgene:195728 ; RRID:Addgene_195728)
